>Addgene plasmid #11752 | pCMV5B-Flag-Smurf1 wt | addgene full sequence | sequence record 454192 | Addgene NGS Result
AAGGGCGATCGGTGCGGGCCTCTTCGCTATTACGCCAGCTGGCGAAAGGGGGATGTGCTGCAAGGCGATT
AAGTTGGGTAACGCCAGGGTTTTCCCAGTCACGACGTTGTAAAACGACGGCCAGTGCCAAGCTGATCTAT
ACATTGAATCAATATTGGCAATTAGCCATATTAGTCATTGGTTATATAGCATAAATCAATATTGGCTATT
GGCCATTGCATACGTTGTATCTATATCATAATATGTACATTTATATTGGCTCATGTCCAATATGACCGCC
ATGTTGACATTGATTATTGACTAGTTATTAATAGTAATCAATTACGGGGTCATTAGTTCATAGCCCATAT
ATGGAGTTCCGCGTTACATAACTTACGGTAAATGGCCCGCCTGGCTGACCGCCCAACGACCCCCGCCCAT
TGACGTCAATAATGACGTATGTTCCCATAGTAACGCCAATAGGGACTTTCCATTGACGTCAATGGGTGGA
GTATTTACGGTAAACTGCCCACTTGGCAGTACATCAAGTGTATCATATGCCAAGTCCGCCCCCTATTGAC
GTCAATGACGGTAAATGGCCCGCCTGGCATTATGCCCAGTACATGACCTTACGGGACTTTCCTACTTGGC
AGTACATCTACGTATTAGTCATCGCTATTACCATGGTGATGCGGTTTTGGCAGTACACCAATGGGCGTGG
ATAGCGGTTTGACTCACGGGGATTTCCAAGTCTCCACCCCATTGACGTCAATGGGAGTTTGTTTTGGCAC
CAAAATCAACGGGACTTTCCAAAATGTCGTAATAACCCCGCCCCGTTGACGCAAATGGGCGGTAGGCGTG
TACGGTGGGAGGTCTATATAAGCAGAGCTCGTTTAGTGAACCGTCAGAATTGATCTGGTACCACGCGTAT
CGATACCATGGACTACAAGGACGACGATGACAAGGGTCGACAAAGCAACGTGGTGACACGGAGAGGAGGC
TCCAGCATCAAGATCCGTCTGACAGTGTTATGTGCCAAGAACCTTGCAAAGAAAGACTTCTTCAGGCTCC
CTGACCCTTTTGCAAAGATTGTCGTGGATGGGTCTGGGCAGTGCCACTCAACCGACACTGTGAAAAACAC
ATTGGACCCAAAGTGGAACCAGCACTATGATCTATATGTTGGGAAAACGGATTCGATAACCATTAGCGTG
TGGAACCATAAGAAAATTCACAAGAAACAGGGAGCTGGCTTCCTGGGCTGTGTGCGGCTGCTCTCCAATG
CCATCAGCAGATTAAAAGATACCGGATACCAGCGTTTGGATCTATGCAAACTAAACCCCTCAGATACTGA
TGCAGTTCGTGGCCAGATAGTGGTCAGTTTACAGACACGAGACAGAATAGGAACCGGCGGCTCGGTGGTG
GACTGCAGAGGACTGTTAGAAAATGAAGGAACGGTGTATGAAGACTCCGGGCCTGGGAGGCCGCTCAGCT
GCTTCATGGAGGAACCAGCCCCTTACACAGATAGCACCGGTGCTGCTGCTGGAGGAGGGAATTGCAGGTT
CGTGGAGTCCCCAAGTCAAGATCAAAGACTTCAGGCACAGCGGCTTCGAAACCCTGATGTGCGAGGTTCA
CTACAGACGCCCCAGAACCGACCACACGGCCACCAGTCCCCGGAACTGCCCGAAGGCTACGAACAAAGAA
CAACAGTCCAGGGCCAAGTTTACTTTTTGCATACACAGACTGGAGTTAGCACGTGGCACGACCCCAGGAT
ACCAAGAGACCTTAACAGTGTGAACTGTGATGAACTTGGACCACTGCCGCCAGGCTGGGAAGTCAGAAGT
ACAGTTTCTGGGAGGATATATTTTGTAGATCATAATAACCGAACAACCCAGTTTACAGACCCAAGGTTAC
ACCACATCATGAATCACCAGTGCCAACTCAAGGAGCCCAGCCAGCCGCTGCCACTGCCCAGTGAGGGCTC
TCTGGAGGACGAGGAGCTTCCTGCCCAGAGATACGAAAGAGATCTAGTCCAGAAGCTGAAAGTCCTCAGA
CACGAACTGTCGCTTCAGCAGCCCCAAGCTGGTCATTGCCGCATCGAAGTGTCCAGAGAAGAAATCTTTG
AGGAGTCTTACCGCCAGATAATGAAGATGCGACCGAAAGACTTGAAAAAACGGCTGATGGTGAAATTCCG
TGGGGAAGAAGGTTTGGATTACGGTGGTGTGGCCAGGGAGTGGCTTTACTTGCTGTGCCATGAAATGCTG
AATCCTTATTACGGGCTCTTCCAGTATTCTACGGACAATATTTACATGTTGCAAATAAATCCGGATTCTT
CAATCAACCCCGACCACTTGTCTTATTTCCACTTTGTGGGGCGGATCATGGGGCTGGCTGTGTTCCATGG
ACACTACATCAACGGGGGCTTCACAGTGCCCTTCTACAAGCAGCTGCTGGGGAAGCCCATCCAGCTCTCA
GATCTGGAATCTGTGGACCCAGAGCTGCATAAGAGCTTGGTGTGGATCCTAGAGAACGACATCACGCCTG
TACTGGACCACACCTTCTGCGTGGAACACAACGCCTTCGGGCGGATCCTGCAGCATGAACTGAAACCCAA
TGGCAGAAATGTGCCAGTCACAGAGGAGAATAAGAAAGAATACGTCCGGTTGTATGTAAACTGGAGGTTT
ATGAGAGGAATCGAAGCCCAGTTCTTAGCTCTGCAGAAGGGGTTCAATGAGCTCATCCCTCAACATCTGC
TGAAGCCTTTTGACCAGAAGGAACTGGAGCTGATCATAGGCGGCCTGGATAAAATAGACTTGAACGACTG
GAAGTCGAACACGCGGCTGAAGCACTGTGTGGCCGACAGCAACATCGTGCGGTGGTTCTGGCAAGCGGTG
GAGACGTTCGATGAAGAAAGGAGGGCCAGGCTCCTGCAGTTTGTGACTGGGTCCACGCGAGTCCCGCTCC
AAGGCTTCAAGGCTTTGCAAGGTTCTACAGGCGCGGCAGGGCCCCGGCTGTTCACCATCCACCTGATAGA
CGCGAACACAGACAACCTTCCGAAGGCCCATACCTGCTTTAACCGGATCGACATTCCACCATATGAGTCC
TATGAGAAGCTCTACGAGAAGCTGCTGACAGCCGTGGAGGAGACCTGCGGGTTTGCTGTGGAGTAATCTA
GACCCGGGTGGCATCCCTGTGACCCCTCCCCAGTGCCTCTCCTGGCCCTGGAAGTTGCCACTCCAGTGCC
CACCAGCCTTGTCCTAATAAAATTAAGTTGCATCATTTTGTCTGACTAGGTGTCCTTCTATAATATTATG
GGGTGGAGGGGGGTGGTATGGAGCAAGGGGCAAGTTGGGAAGACAACCTGTAGGGCCTGCGGGGTCTATT
GGGAACCAAGCTGGAGTGCAGTGGCACAATCTTGGCTCACTGCAATCTCCGCCTCCTGGGTTCAAGCGAT
TCTCCTGCCTCAGCCTCCCGAGTTGTTGGGATTCCAGGCATGCATGACCAGGCTCAGCTAATTTTTGTTT
TTTTGGTAGAGACGGGGTTTCACCATATTGGCCAGGCTGGTCTCCAACTCCTAATCTCAGGTGATCTACC
CACCTTGGCCTCCCAAATTGCTGGGATTACAGGCGTGAACCACTGCTCCCTTCCCTGTCCTTCTGATTTT
AAAATAACTATACCAGCAGGAGGACGTCCAGACACAGCATAGGCTACCTGGCCATGCCCAACCGGTGGGA
CATTTGAGTTGCTTGCTTGGCACTGTCCTCTCATGCGTTGGGTCCACTCAGTAGATGCCTGTTGAATTGG
GTACGCGGCCAGCTTGGCTGTGGAATGTGTGTCAGTTAGGGTGTGGAAAGTCCCCAGGCTCCCCAGCAGG
CAGAAGTATGCAAAGCATGCATCTCAATTAGTCAGCAACCAGGTGTGGAAAGTCCCCAGGCTCCCCAGCA
GGCAGAAGTATGCAAAGCATGCATCTCAATTAGTCAGCAACCATAGTCCCGCCCCTAACTCCGCCCATCC
CGCCCCTAACTCCGCCCAGTTCCGCCCATTCTCCGCCCCATGGCTGACTAATTTTTTTTATTTATGCAGA
GGCCGAGGCCGCCTCGGCCTCTGAGCTATTCCAGAAGTAGTGAGGAGGCTTTTTTGGAGGCCTAGGCTTT
TGCAAAAAGCTCCTCGAGGAACTGAAAAACCAGAAAGTTAATTCCCTATAGTGAGTCGTATTAAATTCGT
AATCATGTCATAGCTGTTTCCTGTGTGAAATTGTTATCCGCTCACAATTCCACACAACATACGAGCCGGA
AGCATAAAGTGTAAAGCCTGGGGTGCCTAATGAGTGAGCTAACTCACATTAATTGCGTTGCGCTCACTGC
CCGCTTTCCAGTCGGGAAACCTGTCGTGCCAGCTGCATTAATGAATCGGCCAACGCGCGGGGAGAGGCGG
TTTGCGTATTGGGCGCTCTTCCGCTTCCTCGCTCACTGACTCGCTGCGCTCGGTCGTTCGGCTGCGGCGA
GCGGTATCAGCTCACTCAAAGGCGGTAATACGGTTATCCACAGAATCAGGGGATAACGCAGGAAAGAACA
TGTGAGCAAAAGGCCAGCAAAAGGCCAGGAACCGTAAAAAGGCCGCGTTGCTGGCGTTTTTCCATAGGCT
CCGCCCCCCTGACGAGCATCACAAAAATCGACGCTCAAGTCAGAGGTGGCGAAACCCGACAGGACTATAA
AGATACCAGGCGTTTCCCCCTGGAAGCTCCCTCGTGCGCTCTCCTGTTCCGACCCTGCCGCTTACCGGAT
ACCTGTCCGCCTTTCTCCCTTCGGGAAGCGTGGCGCTTTCTCATAGCTCACGCTGTAGGTATCTCAGTTC
GGTGTAGGTCGTTCGCTCCAAGCTGGGCTGTGTGCACGAACCCCCCGTTCAGCCCGACCGCTGCGCCTTA
TCCGGTAACTATCGTCTTGAGTCCAACCCGGTAAGACACGACTTATCGCCACTGGCAGCAGCCACTGGTA
ACAGGATTAGCAGAGCGAGGTATGTAGGCGGTGCTACAGAGTTCTTGAAGTGGTGGCCTAACTACGGCTA
CACTAGAAGAACAGTATTTGGTATCTGCGCTCTGCTGAAGCCAGTTACCTTCGGAAAAAGAGTTGGTAGC
TCTTGATCCGGCAAACAAACCACCGCTGGTAGCGGTGGTTTTTTTGTTTGCAAGCAGCAGATTACGCGCA
GAAAAAAAGGATCTCAAGAAGATCCTTTGATCTTTTCTACGGGGTCTGACGCTCAGTGGAACGAAAACTC
ACGTTAAGGGATTTTGGTCATGAGATTATCAAAAAGGATCTTCACCTAGATCCTTTTAAATTAAAAATGA
AGTTTTAAATCAATCTAAAGTATATATGAGTAAACTTGGTCTGACAGTTACCAATGCTTAATCAGTGAGG
CACCTATCTCAGCGATCTGTCTATTTCGTTCATCCATAGTTGCCTGACTCCCCGTCGTGTAGATAACTAC
GATACGGGAGGGCTTACCATCTGGCCCCAGTGCTGCAATGATACCGCGAGACCCACGCTCACCGGCTCCA
GATTTATCAGCAATAAACCAGCCAGCCGGAAGGGCCGAGCGCAGAAGTGGTCCTGCAACTTTATCCGCCT
CCATCCAGTCTATTAATTGTTGCCGGGAAGCTAGAGTAAGTAGTTCGCCAGTTAATAGTTTGCGCAACGT
TGTTGCCATTGCTACAGGCATCGTGGTGTCACGCTCGTCGTTTGGTATGGCTTCATTCAGCTCCGGTTCC
CAACGATCAAGGCGAGTTACATGATCCCCCATGTTGTGCAAAAAAGCGGTTAGCTCCTTCGGTCCTCCGA
TCGTTGTCAGAAGTAAGTTGGCCGCAGTGTTATCACTCATGGTTATGGCAGCACTGCATAATTCTCTTAC
TGTCATGCCATCCGTAAGATGCTTTTCTGTGACTGGTGAGTACTCAACCAAGTCATTCTGAGAATAGTGT
ATGCGGCGACCGAGTTGCTCTTGCCCGGCGTCAATACGGGATAATACCGCGCCACATAGCAGAACTTTAA
AAGTGCTCATCATTGGAAAACGTTCTTCGGGGCGAAAACTCTCAAGGATCTTACCGCTGTTGAGATCCAG
TTCGATGTAACCCACTCGTGCACCCAACTGATCTTCAGCATCTTTTACTTTCACCAGCGTTTCTGGGTGA
GCAAAAACAGGAAGGCAAAATGCCGCAAAAAAGGGAATAAGGGCGACACGGAAATGTTGAATACTCATAC
TCTTCCTTTTTCAATATTATTGAAGCATTTATCAGGGTTATTGTCTCATGAGCGGATACATATTTGAATG
TATTTAGAAAAATAAACAAATAGGGGTTCCGCGCACATTTCCCCGAAAAGTGCCACCTG
[124 nt withheld, positions 6360-6483]
C
[91 nt withheld, positions 6485-6575]
A
[49 nt withheld, positions 6577-6625]
CCTTTGACGTTGGAGTCCACGTTCTTT
[37 nt withheld, positions 6653-6689]
ACCCTATCTCGGTCTATTCTTTTGATTTATAAGGGATTTTGCCGATTTCGGCCTATTGGTTAAAAAATGA
GCTGATTTAACAAAAATTTAACGCGAATTTTAACAAAATATTAACGCTTACAATTTCCATTCGCCATTCA
GGCTGCGCAACTGTTGGG
Features (pLannotate 1.2.2; 16 found; start..end, strand, type, name):
    286..665     +  enhancer       CMV enhancer: human cytomegalovirus immediate early enhancer
    667..866     +  promoter       CMV promoter: human cytomegalovirus (CMV) immediate early promoter
    924..944     +  CDS            FLAG (fragment): FLAG® epitope tag, followed by an enterokinase cleavage site
    954..3143    +  CDS            Smurf1: SMUF1_MOUSE - Experimental evidence at protein level: Swiss-Prot protein existence level 1. E3 ubiquitin-protein ligase that acts as a negative regulator of BMP signaling pathway (By similarity). Mediates ubiquitination and degradation of SMAD1 and SMAD5, 2 receptor-regulated SMADs specific for the BMP pathway (By similarity). Promotes ubiquitination and subsequent proteasomal degradation of TRAF family members and RHOA (By similarity). Promotes ubiquitination and subsequent proteasomal degradation of MAVS (PubMed:23087404). Plays a role in dendrite formation by melanocytes (By similarity). Fr
   3156..3778    +  polyA_signal   hGH poly(A) signal: human growth hormone polyadenylation signal
   3807..4136    +  promoter       SV40 promoter: SV40 enhancer and early promoter
   4175..4193    -  promoter       T7 promoter: promoter for bacteriophage T7 RNA polymerase
   4231..4247    -  protein_bind   lac operator: The lac repressor binds to the lac operator to inhibit transcription in E. coli. This inhibition can be relieved by adding lactose or isopropyl-β-D-thiogalactopyranoside (IPTG). lac repressor encoded by lacI
   4255..4285    -  promoter       lac promoter: promoter for the E. coli lac operon
   4300..4321    -  protein_bind   CAP binding site: CAP binding activates transcription in the presence of cAMP. E. coli catabolite activator protein
   4334..4426    -  CDS            lacI (fragment): lac repressor; lacI; The lac repressor binds to the lac operator to inhibit transcription in E. coli. This inhibition can be relieved by adding lactose or isopropyl-β-D-thiogalactopyranoside (IPTG).
   4609..5197    -  rep_origin     ori: high-copy-number ColE1/pMB1/pBR322/pUC origin of replication
   5368..6228    -  CDS            AmpR: β-lactamase; bla; confers resistance to ampicillin, carbenicillin, and related antibiotics
   6229..6333    -  promoter       AmpR promoter: bla
   6360..6788    +  rep_origin     f1 ori (sequence partly withheld): f1 bacteriophage origin of replication; arrow indicates direction of (+) strand synthesis
   6819..126     -  CDS            lacZα (fragment) (across the origin): LacZα fragment of β-galactosidase; lacZ fragment
