[The description below was written by a language model from this plasmid's Addgene catalogue record and pLannotate feature annotations shown in this document.]
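Description:
pCMV5B-Flag-Smurf1 wt is a mammalian expression plasmid built on the pCMV5B backbone (about 4.7 kb) that carries a roughly 2.3 kb wild-type human SMURF1 cDNA, for a sequenced total of about 6.8 kb. It is maintained in E. coli as a high-copy plasmid through a ColE1/pUC-type origin and selected with ampicillin via the β-lactamase gene. An f1 origin is also present, along with remnants of bacterial cloning-vector sequence (lac promoter and operator, lacZα and lacI fragments, and a T7 promoter) that play no evident role in expression of the insert. No mammalian selection marker is annotated. An SV40 enhancer/early promoter region sits downstream of the expression cassette, but the feature table shows no coding sequence associated with it.

The expression cassette consists of the human cytomegalovirus immediate-early enhancer and promoter, an N-terminal FLAG epitope tag, the SMURF1 open reading frame cloned between ClaI and XbaI sites, and the human growth hormone polyadenylation signal. According to the depositor, the human cDNA recovered from an expressed-sequence-tag clone lacked the first eight codons, so the full-length coding sequence was reconstituted using a fragment of Xenopus Smurf1 cDNA encoding those residues. The automated annotation labels the coding region by its match to the mouse Smurf1 protein entry, which reflects homology rather than the recorded species. SMURF1 is an E3 ubiquitin ligase that negatively regulates BMP signalling by promoting ubiquitination and degradation of SMAD1 and SMAD5. The construct is suited to transient overexpression of FLAG-tagged wild-type Smurf1 in mammalian cells, with detection or immunoprecipitation through the tag, for studies of SMAD turnover and BMP pathway regulation.
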