Addgene plasmid #11752: pCMV5B-Flag-Smurf1 wt
Depositing lab: Jeff Wrana. Depositing organization: Sinai Health System. Publication: A SMAD ubiquitin ligase targets the BMP pathway and affects embryonic pattern formation. Zhu H, Kavsak P, Abdollah S, Wrana JL, Thomsen GH. Nature. 1999 Aug 12. 400(6745):687-93. 10.1038/23293 PubMed 10458166.
Backbone
  Vector backbone: pCMV5B
  Backbone size w/o insert (bp): 4700
  Vector type: Mammalian Expression
Growth in bacteria
  Bacterial resistance: Ampicillin, 100 μg/mL
  Growth temperature: 37°C
  Growth strain: DH5alpha
  Copy number: High Copy
Gene/Insert
  Gene/Insert name: SMURF1
  Species: H. sapiens (human)
  Insert size (bp): 2300
  GenBank ID: NM_020429
  Entrez Gene: SMURF1
  Tag / fusion protein: Flag (N terminal on insert)
  Cloning method: Restriction Enzyme; 5′ cloning site ClaI (not destroyed); 3′ cloning site XbaI (not destroyed)
  Sequencing primers: 5′ CMV-F
Terms and licenses: Academic/Nonprofit Terms; Industry Terms
Depositor comments: A human Smurf1 cDNA encoding all but the first eight amino acids was identified in the expressed-sequence-tag database (AA292123), and full-length hSmurf1 was reconstituted using a fragment of XSmurf1 cDNA encoding the first eight amino acids.
How to cite: pCMV5B-Flag-Smurf1 wt was a gift from Jeff Wrana (Addgene plasmid # 11752 ; http://n2t.net/addgene:11752 ; RRID:Addgene_11752)
