>Addgene plasmid #11752 | pCMV5B-Flag-Smurf1 wt | addgene partial sequence | sequence record 65278 | CMV-F 5'-CGCAAATGGGCGGTAGGCGTG-3'
CTATATAAGCAGAGCTCGTTTAGTGAACCGTCAGAATTGATCTGGTACCACGCGTATCGATACCATGGAC
TACAAGGACGACGATGACAAGGGTCGACAAAGCAACGTGGTGACACGGAGAGGAGGCTCCAGCATCAAGA
TCCGTCTGACAGTGTTATGTGCCAAGAACCTTGCAAAGAAAGACTTCTTCAGGCTCCCTGACCCTTTTGC
AAAGATTGTCGTGGATGGGTCTGGGCAGTGCCACTCAACCGACACTGTGAAAAACACATTGGACCCAAAG
TGGAACCAGCACTATGATCTATATGTTGGGAAAACGGATTCGATAACCATTAGCGTGTGGAACCATAAGA
AAATTCACAAGAAACAGGGAGCTGGCTTCCTGGGCTGTGTGCGGCTGCTCTCCAATGCCATCAGCAGATT
AAAAGATACCGGATACCAGCGTTTGGATCTATGCAAACTAAACCCCTCAGATACTGATGCAGTTCGTGGC
CAGATAGTGGTCAGTTTACAGACACGAGACAGAATAGGAACCGGCGGCTCGGTGGTGGACTGCAGAGGAC
TGTTAGAAAATGAAGGAACGGTGTATGAAGACTCCGGGCCTGGGAGGCCGCTCAGCTGCTTCATGGAGGA
ACCAGCCCCTTACACAGATAGCACCGGTGCTGCTGCTGGAGGAGGGAATTGCAGGTTCGTGGAGTCCCCA
AGTCAAGATCAAAGACTTCAGGCACAGCGGCTTCGAAACCCTGATGTGCGAGGTTCACTACAGACGCCCC
AGAACCGACCACACGGCCACCAGTCCCCGGAACTGCCCGAAGGCTACGAACAAAGAACAACAGTCCAGGG
CCAAGTTTACTTTTTGCATACACAGACT
